Addgene plasmid #188516: PlmdCas12e VPR
Purpose: Expresses FLAG tagged PlmdCas12e fused to VPR (VP64-p65-Rta)
Depositing lab: Isaac Hilton. Depositing organization: Rice University. Publication: Quantification of Genome Editing and Transcriptional Control Capabilities Reveals Hierarchies among Diverse CRISPR/Cas Systems in Human Cells. Escobar M, Li J, Patel A, Liu S, Xu Q, Hilton IB. ACS Synth Biol. 2022 Oct 21;11(10):3239-3250. doi: 10.1021/acssynbio.2c00156. Epub 2022 Sep 26. PubMed 36162812.
Backbone
  Vector backbone: LentiCRISPR v2
  Vector type: Mammalian Expression, Lentiviral, CRISPR
  Selectable markers: Puromycin
Growth in bacteria
  Bacterial resistance: Ampicillin, 100 μg/mL
  Growth temperature: 37°C
  Growth strain: NEB Stable
  Copy number: High Copy
Gene/Insert
  Gene/Insert name: dCas12e (alt name: nuclease-deactivated PlmCas12e)
  Species: Planctomycetes
  Mutation: D659A/E756A/D922A
  Promoter: EF1a
  Tag / fusion protein: NLS-FLAG-VPR
  Cloning method: Gibson Cloning
Terms and licenses: Academic/Nonprofit Terms; Industry Terms: Not Available to Industry
Depositor comments: Stbl3 is also a suitable growth strain.
How to cite: PlmdCas12e VPR was a gift from Isaac Hilton (Addgene plasmid # 188516 ; http://n2t.net/addgene:188516 ; RRID:Addgene_188516)
