[The description below was written by a language model from this plasmid's Addgene catalogue record and pLannotate feature annotations shown in this document.]
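Description:
PlmdCas12e VPR is a third-generation-style, self-inactivating lentiviral vector built on the LentiCRISPR v2 backbone for expressing a CRISPR activation effector in mammalian cells. It is maintained in E. coli through a high-copy ColE1/pUC-type origin and ampicillin resistance. The record recommends recombination-deficient strains, as is usual for LTR-containing plasmids. The annotated backbone also carries an f1 origin and an SV40/EM7-driven bleomycin/Zeocin resistance cassette outside the viral region. The packaged portion begins with a CMV enhancer/promoter fused to a truncated HIV-1 5' LTR, followed by the Ψ packaging signal, RRE and cPPT/CTS. It ends with a WPRE and a ΔU3 3' LTR, which is followed by a bGH polyadenylation signal.

The payload is driven by an EF-1α core promoter and encodes nuclease-deactivated Cas12e (also known as CasX) from Planctomycetes, carrying the D659A/E756A/D922A mutations. The protein is fused to an NLS, a FLAG tag and the tripartite VPR activator (VP64-p65-Rta). The Cas12e coding region itself is not labelled in the feature table and presumably lies in the unannotated stretch downstream of the promoter, whereas the p65 (RELA) and Rta activation domains are detected. A puromycin N-acetyltransferase sequence follows the fusion and allows selection of transduced cells; the table does not annotate the element linking it to the fusion. A fragment matching the S. pyogenes Cas9 gRNA scaffold remains upstream of the promoter, but no U6 promoter or Cas12e-specific guide scaffold is annotated, so a compatible guide RNA is probably supplied from a separate construct. The associated study compared the genome editing and transcriptional control capabilities of diverse CRISPR/Cas systems in human cells, and this plasmid provides the Cas12e-based activator for targeted gene activation.
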