Features (pLannotate 1.2.2; 34 found; start..end, strand, type, name):
    217..397     +  LTR            5' LTR (truncated): truncated 5' long terminal repeat (LTR) from HIV-1
    444..569     +  misc_feature   HIV-1 Ψ: packaging signal of human immunodeficiency virus type 1
    553..916     +  CDS            HIV-1 gag (fragment): gag protein from human immunodeficiency virus 1; gag
   1062..1295    +  misc_feature   RRE: The Rev response element (RRE) of HIV-1 allows for Rev-dependent mRNA export from the nucleus to the cytoplasm.
   1672..1772    +  CDS            Rev (fragment): human immunodeficiency virus 1 (HIV-1) Rev protein; rev; enhances nuclear export of unspliced and incompletely spliced viral mRNAs
   1822..1939    +  misc_feature   cPPT/CTS: central polypurine tract and central termination sequence of HIV-1
   2071..2146    +  misc_RNA       gRNA scaffold: guide RNA scaffold for the Streptococcus pyogenes CRISPR/Cas9 system
   2164..2182    +  CDS            small t antigen (fragment): SV40 (simian virus 40) small t antigen
   2208..2419    +  promoter       EF-1α core promoter: core promoter for human elongation factor EF-1α
   5492..5516    +  protein_bind   attB1: mutant version of attB; recombination site for the Gateway® BP reaction BP Clonase™
   5747..6526    +  CDS            RELA (fragment): TF65_HUMAN - Also known as NFKB3. Experimental evidence at protein level: Swiss-Prot protein existence level 1. NF-kappa-B is a pleiotropic transcription factor present in almost all cell types and is the endpoint of a series of signal transduction events that are initiated by a vast array of stimuli related to many biological processes such as inflammation, immunity, differentiation, cell growth, tumorigenesis and apoptosis. NF-kappa-B is a homo- or heterodimeric complex formed by the Rel-like domain- containing proteins RELA/p65, RELB, NFKB1/p105, NFKB1/p50, REL and NFKB2/p52. The heterodime
   6545..7114    +  CDS            Rta AD: transcriptional activation domain from the human herpesvirus 4 (Epstein-Barr virus) replication and transcription activator Rta/BRLF1 (Hardwick et al., 1992; Chavez et al., 2015)
   7180..7777    +  CDS            PuroR (fragment): puromycin N-acetyltransferase; pac from Streptomyces; confers resistance to puromycin
   7793..8381    +  misc_feature   WPRE: woodchuck hepatitis virus posttranscriptional regulatory element
   8432..8451    +  misc_feature   cPPT/CTS (fragment): central polypurine tract and central termination sequence of HIV-1
   8453..8686    +  LTR            3' LTR (ΔU3): self-inactivating 3' long terminal repeat (LTR) from HIV-1
   8718..8942    +  polyA_signal   bGH poly(A) signal: bovine growth hormone polyadenylation signal
   8946..8967    +  promoter       SV40 promoter (fragment): SV40 enhancer and early promoter
   8988..9416    +  rep_origin     f1 ori (sequence partly withheld): f1 bacteriophage origin of replication; arrow indicates direction of (+) strand synthesis
   9430..9759    +  promoter       SV40 promoter: SV40 enhancer and early promoter
   9807..9854    +  promoter       EM7 promoter: synthetic bacterial promoter&nbsp
   9873..10247   +  CDS            BleoR: antibiotic-binding protein; Sh ble from Streptoalloteichus hindustanus; confers resistance to bleomycin, phleomycin, and Zeocin™
  10257..10382   +  CDS            ble (fragment): BLE_KLEPN - Experimental evidence at protein level: Swiss-Prot protein existence level 1. Binding protein with a strong affinity to the bleomycin family of antibiotics. Binds to CL990; an antimitotic-antibiotic compound. From Klebsiella pneumoniae.
  10377..10498   +  polyA_signal   SV40 poly(A) signal: SV40 polyadenylation signal
  10569..10591   -  protein_bind   lac operator (fragment): The lac repressor binds to the lac operator to inhibit transcription in E. coli. This inhibition can be relieved by adding lactose or isopropyl-β-D-thiogalactopyranoside (IPTG). lac repressor encoded by lacI
  10595..10625   -  promoter       lac promoter: promoter for the E. coli lac operon
  10640..10661   -  protein_bind   CAP binding site: CAP binding activates transcription in the presence of cAMP. E. coli catabolite activator protein
  10674..10766   -  CDS            lacI (fragment): lac repressor; lacI; The lac repressor binds to the lac operator to inhibit transcription in E. coli. This inhibition can be relieved by adding lactose or isopropyl-β-D-thiogalactopyranoside (IPTG).
  10949..11537   -  rep_origin     ori: high-copy-number ColE1/pMB1/pBR322/pUC origin of replication
  11708..12568   -  CDS            AmpR: β-lactamase; bla; confers resistance to ampicillin, carbenicillin, and related antibiotics
  12569..12673   -  promoter       AmpR promoter: bla
  12732..12784   -  misc_feature   bom (fragment): basis of mobility region from pBR322
  12939..13318   +  enhancer       CMV enhancer: human cytomegalovirus immediate early enhancer
  13319..199     +  promoter       CMV promoter (across the origin): human cytomegalovirus (CMV) immediate early promoter
>Addgene plasmid #188516 | PlmdCas12e VPR | addgene full sequence | sequence record 373474 | Addgene NGS Result
TGATGCGGTTTTGGCAGTACATCAATGGGCGTGGATAGCGGTTTGACTCACGGGGATTTCCAAGTCTCCA
CCCCATTGACGTCAATGGGAGTTTGTTTTGGCACCAAAATCAACGGGACTTTCCAAAATGTCGTAACAAC
TCCGCCCCATTGACGCAAATGGGCGGTAGGCGTGTACGGTGGGAGGTCTATATAAGCAGCGCGTTTTGCC
TGTACTGGGTCTCTCTGGTTAGACCAGATCTGAGCCTGGGAGCTCTCTGGCTAACTAGGGAACCCACTGC
TTAAGCCTCAATAAAGCTTGCCTTGAGTGCTTCAAGTAGTGTGTGCCCGTCTGTTGTGTGACTCTGGTAA
CTAGAGATCCCTCAGACCCTTTTAGTCAGTGTGGAAAATCTCTAGCAGTGGCGCCCGAACAGGGACTTGA
AAGCGAAAGGGAAACCAGAGGAGCTCTCTCGACGCAGGACTCGGCTTGCTGAAGCGCGCACGGCAAGAGG
CGAGGGGCGGCGACTGGTGAGTACGCCAAAAATTTTGACTAGCGGAGGCTAGAAGGAGAGAGATGGGTGC
GAGAGCGTCAGTATTAAGCGGGGGAGAATTAGATCGCGATGGGAAAAAATTCGGTTAAGGCCAGGGGGAA
AGAAAAAATATAAATTAAAACATATAGTATGGGCAAGCAGGGAGCTAGAACGATTCGCAGTTAATCCTGG
CCTGTTAGAAACATCAGAAGGCTGTAGACAAATACTGGGACAGCTACAACCATCCCTTCAGACAGGATCA
GAAGAACTTAGATCATTATATAATACAGTAGCAACCCTCTATTGTGTGCATCAAAGGATAGAGATAAAAG
ACACCAAGGAAGCTTTAGACAAGATAGAGGAAGAGCAAAACAAAAGTAAGACCACCGCACAGCAAGCGGC
CGCTGATCTTCAGACCTGGAGGAGGAGATATGAGGGACAATTGGAGAAGTGAATTATATAAATATAAAGT
AGTAAAAATTGAACCATTAGGAGTAGCACCCACCAAGGCAAAGAGAAGAGTGGTGCAGAGAGAAAAAAGA
GCAGTGGGAATAGGAGCTTTGTTCCTTGGGTTCTTGGGAGCAGCAGGAAGCACTATGGGCGCAGCGTCAA
TGACGCTGACGGTACAGGCCAGACAATTATTGTCTGGTATAGTGCAGCAGCAGAACAATTTGCTGAGGGC
TATTGAGGCGCAACAGCATCTGTTGCAACTCACAGTCTGGGGCATCAAGCAGCTCCAGGCAAGAATCCTG
GCTGTGGAAAGATACCTAAAGGATCAACAGCTCCTGGGGATTTGGGGTTGCTCTGGAAAACTCATTTGCA
CCACTGCTGTGCCTTGGAATGCTAGTTGGAGTAATAAATCTCTGGAACAGATTTGGAATCACACGACCTG
GATGGAGTGGGACAGAGAAATTAACAATTACACAAGCTTAATACACTCCTTAATTGAAGAATCGCAAAAC
CAGCAAGAAAAGAATGAACAAGAATTATTGGAATTAGATAAATGGGCAAGTTTGTGGAATTGGTTTAACA
TAACAAATTGGCTGTGGTATATAAAATTATTCATAATGATAGTAGGAGGCTTGGTAGGTTTAAGAATAGT
TTTTGCTGTACTTTCTATAGTGAATAGAGTTAGGCAGGGATATTCACCATTATCGTTTCAGACCCACCTC
CCAACCCCGAGGGGACCCGACAGGCCCGAAGGAATAGAAGAAGAAGGTGGAGAGAGAGACAGAGACAGAT
CCATTCGATTAGTGAACGGATCGGCACTGCGTGCGCCAATTCTGCAGACAAATGGCAGTATTCATCCACA
ATTTTAAAAGAAAAGGGGGGATTGGGGGGTACAGTGCAGGGGAAAGAATAGTAGACATAATAGCAACAGA
CATACAAACTAAAGAATTACAAAAACAAATTACAAAAATTCAAAATTTTCGGGTTTATTACAGGGACAGC
AGAGATCCAGTTTGGTTAATTAAGGTACCGATATCACTAGTGTTCCATTAACTGCGCTAAAAATAATTTT
TAAATCTTTTTTAGCTTCTTGCTCTTTTTTGTACGTCTCTGTTTTAGAGCTAGAAATAGCAAGTTAAAAT
AAGGCTAGTCCGTTATCAACTTGAAAAAGTGGCACCGAGTCGGTGCTTTTTTGAATTCGCTAGCTAGGTC
TTGAAAGGAGTGGGAATTGGCTCCGGTGCCCGTCAGTGGGCAGAGCGCACATCGCCCACAGTCCCCGAGA
AGTTGGGGGGAGGGGTCGGCAATTGATCCGGTGCCTAGAGAAGGTGGCGCGGGGTAAACTGGGAAAGTGA
TGTCGTGTACTGGCTCCGCCTTTTTCCCGAGGGTGGGGGAGAACCGTATATAAGTGCAGTAGTCGCCGTG
AACGTTCTTTTTCGCAACGGGTTTGCCGCCAGAACACAGGACCGGTTCTAGAGCGCTGCCACCATGCAAG
AGATCAAGAGAATCAACAAGATCAGAAGGAGACTGGTCAAGGACAGCAACACAAAGAAGGCCGGCAAGAC
AGGCCCCATGAAAACCCTGCTCGTCAGAGTGATGACCCCTGACCTGAGAGAGCGGCTGGAAAACCTGAGA
AAGAAGCCCGAGAACATCCCTCAGCCTATCAGCAACACCAGCAGGGCCAACCTGAACAAGCTGCTGACCG
ACTACACCGAGATGAAGAAAGCCATCCTGCACGTGTACTGGGAAGAGTTCCAGAAAGACCCCGTGGGCCT
GATGAGCAGAGTTGCTCAGCCCGCTCCTAAGAACATCGACCAGAGAAAGCTGATCCCCGTGAAGGACGGC
AACGAGAGACTGACCTCTAGCGGCTTTGCCTGCAGCCAGTGTTGCCAGCCTCTGTACGTGTACAAGCTGG
AACAAGTGAACGACAAGGGCAAGCCCCACACCAACTACTTCGGCAGATGCAACGTGTCCGAGCACGAGAG
GCTGATCCTGCTGTCTCCTCACAAGCCCGAGGCCAACGATGAGCTGGTCACATACAGCCTGGGCAAGTTC
GGACAGAGAGCCCTGGACTTCTACAGCATCCACGTGACCAGGGAGAGCAATCACCCTGTGAAGCCCCTGG
AACAGATCGGCGGCAATAGCTGTGCCTCTGGACCTGTGGGAAAAGCCCTGAGCGACGCCTGTATGGGAGC
CGTGGCATCCTTCCTGACCAAGTACCAGGACATCATCCTGGAACACCAGAAAGTGATCAAGAAGAACGAG
AAAAGACTGGCCAACCTCAAGGATATCGCCAGCGCTAACGGCCTGGCCTTTCCTAAGATCACCCTGCCTC
CACAGCCTCACACCAAAGAGGGCATCGAGGCCTACAACAACGTGGTGGCCCAGATCGTGATTTGGGTCAA
CCTGAATCTGTGGCAGAAGCTGAAGATCGGCAGGGACGAAGCCAAGCCACTGCAGAGACTGAAGGGCTTC
CCTAGCTTCCCTCTGGTGGAAAGACAGGCCAATGAAGTGGATTGGTGGGACATGGTCTGCAACGTGAAGA
AGCTGATCAACGAGAAGAAAGAGGATGGCAAGGTTTTCTGGCAGAACCTGGCCGGCTACAAGAGACAAGA
AGCCCTGCTGCCTTACCTGAGCAGCGAAGAGGACCGGAAGAAGGGCAAGAAGTTCGCCAGATACCAGTTC
GGCGACCTGCTGCTGCACCTGGAAAAGAAGCACGGCGAGGACTGGGGCAAAGTGTACGATGAGGCCTGGG
AGAGAATCGACAAGAAGGTGGAAGGCCTGAGCAAGCACATTAAGCTGGAAGAGGAAAGAAGGAGCGAGGA
CGCCCAATCTAAAGCCGCTCTGACCGATTGGCTGAGAGCCAAGGCCAGCTTTGTGATCGAGGGCCTGAAA
GAGGCCGACAAGGACGAGTTCTGCAGATGCGAGCTGAAGCTGCAGAAGTGGTACGGCGATCTGAGAGGCA
AGCCCTTCGCCATTGAGGCCGAGAACAGCATCCTGGACATCAGCGGCTTCAGCAAGCAGTACAACTGCGC
CTTCATTTGGCAGAAAGACGGCGTCAAGAAACTGAACCTGTACCTGATCATCAATTACTTCAAAGGCGGC
AAGCTGCGGTTCAAGAAGATCAAACCCGAGGCCTTCGAGGCTAACAGATTCTACACCGTGATCAACAAAA
AGTCCGGCGAGATCGTGCCCATGGAAGTGAACTTCAACTTCGACGACCCCAACCTGATTATCCTGCCTCT
GGCCTTCGGCAAGAGACAGGGCAGAGAGTTCATCTGGAACGATCTGCTGAGCCTGGAAACCGGCTCTCTG
AAGCTGGCCAATGGCAGAGTGATCGAGAAAACCCTGTACAACAGGAGAACCAGACAGGACGAGCCTGCTC
TGTTTGTGGCCCTGACCTTCGAGAGAAGAGAGGTGCTGGACAGCAGCAACATCAAGCCCATGAACCTGAT
CGGCATCGCCCGGGGCGAGAATATCCCTGCTGTGATCGCCCTGACAGACCCTGAAGGATGCCCACTGAGC
AGATTCAAGGACTCCCTGGGCAACCCTACACACATCCTGAGAATCGGCGAGAGCTACAAAGAGAAGCAGA
GGACAATCCAGGCCGCCAAAGAGGTGGAACAGAGAAGAGCCGGCGGATACTCTAGGAAGTACGCCAGCAA
GGCCAAGAATCTGGCCGACGACATGGTCCGAAACACCGCCAGAGATCTGCTGTACTACGCCGTGACACAG
GACGCCATGCTGATCTTCGCCAATCTGAGCAGAGGCTTCGGCCGGCAGGGCAAGAGAACCTTTATGGCCG
AGAGGCAGTACACCAGAATGGAAGATTGGCTCACAGCTAAACTGGCCTACGAGGGACTGCCCAGCAAGAC
CTACCTGTCCAAAACACTGGCCCAGTATACCTCCAAGACCTGCAGCAATTGCGGCTTCACCATCACCAGC
GCCGACTACGACAGAGTGCTGGAAAAGCTCAAGAAAACCGCCACCGGCTGGATGACCACCATCAACGGCA
AAGAGCTGAAGGTTGAGGGCCAGATCACCTACTACAACAGGTACAAGAGGCAGAACGTCGTGAAGGATCT
GAGCGTGGAACTGGACAGACTGAGCGAAGAGAGCGTGAACAACGACATCAGCAGCTGGACAAAGGGCAGA
TCAGGCGAGGCTCTGAGCCTGCTGAAGAAGAGGTTTAGCCACAGACCTGTGCAAGAGAAGTTCGTGTGCC
TGAACTGCGGCTTCGAGACACACGCCGCCGAACAGGCTGCCCTGAACATTGCCAGAAGCTGGCTGTTCCT
GAGAAGCCAAGAGTACAAGAAGTACCAGACCAACAAGACCACCGGCAACACCGACAAGAGGGCCTTTGTG
GAAACCTGGCAGAGCTTCTACAGAAAAAAGCTGAAAGAAGTCTGGAAGCCCGCCGTGAAGCGACCTGCCG
CCACAAAGAAGGCTGGACAGGCTAAGAAGAAGAAAGATTACAAAGACGATGACGATAAGGGATCCTCGCC
AGGGATCCGTCGACTTGACGCGTTGATATCAACAAGTTTGTACAAAAAAGCAGGCTACAAAGAGGCCAGC
GGTTCCGGACGGGCTGACGCATTGGACGATTTTGATCTGGATATGCTGGGAAGTGACGCCCTCGATGATT
TTGACCTTGACATGCTTGGTTCGGATGCCCTTGATGACTTTGACCTCGACATGCTCGGCAGTGACGCCCT
TGATGATTTCGACCTGGACATGCTGATTAACTCTAGAAGTTCCGGATCTCCGAAAAAGAAACGCAAAGTT
GGTAGCCAGTACCTGCCCGACACCGACGACCGGCACCGGATCGAGGAAAAGCGGAAGCGGACCTACGAGA
CATTCAAGAGCATCATGAAGAAGTCCCCCTTCAGCGGCCCCACCGACCCTAGACCTCCACCTAGAAGAAT
CGCCGTGCCCAGCAGATCCAGCGCCAGCGTGCCAAAACCTGCCCCCCAGCCTTACCCCTTCACCAGCAGC
CTGAGCACCATCAACTACGACGAGTTCCCTACCATGGTGTTCCCCAGCGGCCAGATCTCTCAGGCCTCTG
CTCTGGCTCCAGCCCCTCCTCAGGTGCTGCCTCAGGCTCCTGCTCCTGCACCAGCTCCAGCCATGGTGTC
TGCACTGGCTCAGGCACCAGCACCCGTGCCTGTGCTGGCTCCTGGACCTCCACAGGCTGTGGCTCCACCA
GCCCCTAAACCTACACAGGCCGGCGAGGGCACACTGTCTGAAGCTCTGCTGCAGCTGCAGTTCGACGACG
AGGATCTGGGAGCCCTGCTGGGAAACAGCACCGATCCTGCCGTGTTCACCGACCTGGCCAGCGTGGACAA
CAGCGAGTTCCAGCAGCTGCTGAACCAGGGCATCCCTGTGGCCCCTCACACCACCGAGCCCATGCTGATG
GAATACCCCGAGGCCATCACCCGGCTCGTGACAGGCGCTCAGAGGCCTCCTGATCCAGCTCCTGCCCCTC
TGGGAGCACCAGGCCTGCCTAATGGACTGCTGTCTGGCGACGAGGACTTCAGCTCTATCGCCGATATGGA
TTTCTCAGCCTTGCTGGGCTCTGGCAGCGGCAGCCGGGATTCCAGGGAAGGGATGTTTTTGCCGAAGCCT
GAGGCCGGCTCCGCTATTAGTGACGTGTTTGAGGGCCGCGAGGTGTGCCAGCCAAAACGAATCCGGCCAT
TTCATCCTCCAGGAAGTCCATGGGCCAACCGCCCACTCCCCGCCAGCCTCGCACCAACACCAACCGGTCC
AGTACATGAGCCAGTCGGGTCACTGACCCCGGCACCAGTCCCTCAGCCACTGGATCCAGCGCCCGCAGTG
ACTCCCGAGGCCAGTCACCTGTTGGAGGATCCCGATGAAGAGACGAGCCAGGCTGTCAAAGCCCTTCGGG
AGATGGCCGATACTGTGATTCCCCAGAAGGAAGAGGCTGCAATCTGTGGCCAAATGGACCTTTCCCATCC
GCCCCCAAGGGGCCATCTGGATGAGCTGACAACCACACTTGAGTCCATGACCGAGGATCTGAACCTGGAC
TCACCCCTGACCCCGGAATTGAACGAGATTCTGGATACCTTCCTGAACGACGAGTGCCTCTTGCATGCCA
TGCATATCAGCACAGGACTGTCCATCTTCGACACATCTCTGTTTGGATCCGGCGCAACAAACTTCTCTCT
GCTGAAACAAGCCGGAGATGTCGAAGAGAATCCTGGACCGACCGAGTACAAGCCCACGGTGCGCCTCGCC
ACCCGCGACGACGTCCCCAGGGCCGTACGCACCCTCGCCGCCGCGTTCGCCGACTACCCCGCCACGCGCC
ACACCGTCGATCCGGACCGCCACATCGAGCGGGTCACCGAGCTGCAAGAACTCTTCCTCACGCGCGTCGG
GCTCGACATCGGCAAGGTGTGGGTCGCGGACGACGGCGCCGCGGTGGCGGTCTGGACCACGCCGGAGAGC
GTCGAAGCGGGGGCGGTGTTCGCCGAGATCGGCCCGCGCATGGCCGAGTTGAGCGGTTCCCGGCTGGCCG
CGCAGCAACAGATGGAAGGCCTCCTGGCGCCGCACCGGCCCAAGGAGCCCGCGTGGTTCCTGGCCACCGT
CGGAGTCTCGCCCGACCACCAGGGCAAGGGTCTGGGCAGCGCCGTCGTGCTCCCCGGAGTGGAGGCGGCC
GAGCGCGCCGGGGTGCCCGCCTTCCTGGAGACCTCCGCGCCCCGCAACCTCCCCTTCTACGAGCGGCTCG
GCTTCACCGTCACCGCCGACGTCGAGGTGCCCGAAGGACCGCGCACCTGGTGCATGACCCGCAAGCCCGG
TGCCTGAACGCGTTAAGTCGACAATCAACCTCTGGATTACAAAATTTGTGAAAGATTGACTGGTATTCTT
AACTATGTTGCTCCTTTTACGCTATGTGGATACGCTGCTTTAATGCCTTTGTATCATGCTATTGCTTCCC
GTATGGCTTTCATTTTCTCCTCCTTGTATAAATCCTGGTTGCTGTCTCTTTATGAGGAGTTGTGGCCCGT
TGTCAGGCAACGTGGCGTGGTGTGCACTGTGTTTGCTGACGCAACCCCCACTGGTTGGGGCATTGCCACC
ACCTGTCAGCTCCTTTCCGGGACTTTCGCTTTCCCCCTCCCTATTGCCACGGCGGAACTCATCGCCGCCT
GCCTTGCCCGCTGCTGGACAGGGGCTCGGCTGTTGGGCACTGACAATTCCGTGGTGTTGTCGGGGAAATC
ATCGTCCTTTCCTTGGCTGCTCGCCTGTGTTGCCACCTGGATTCTGCGCGGGACGTCCTTCTGCTACGTC
CCTTCGGCCCTCAATCCAGCGGACCTTCCTTCCCGCGGCCTGCTGCCGGCTCTGCGGCCTCTTCCGCGTC
TTCGCCTTCGCCCTCAGACGAGTCGGATCTCCCTTTGGGCCGCCTCCCCGCGTCGACTTTAAGACCAATG
ACTTACAAGGCAGCTGTAGATCTTAGCCACTTTTTAAAAGAAAAGGGGGGACTGGAAGGGCTAATTCACT
CCCAACGAAGACAAGATCTGCTTTTTGCTTGTACTGGGTCTCTCTGGTTAGACCAGATCTGAGCCTGGGA
GCTCTCTGGCTAACTAGGGAACCCACTGCTTAAGCCTCAATAAAGCTTGCCTTGAGTGCTTCAAGTAGTG
TGTGCCCGTCTGTTGTGTGACTCTGGTAACTAGAGATCCCTCAGACCCTTTTAGTCAGTGTGGAAAATCT
CTAGCAGGGCCCGTTTAAACCCGCTGATCAGCCTCGACTGTGCCTTCTAGTTGCCAGCCATCTGTTGTTT
GCCCCTCCCCCGTGCCTTCCTTGACCCTGGAAGGTGCCACTCCCACTGTCCTTTCCTAATAAAATGAGGA
AATTGCATCGCATTGTCTGAGTAGGTGTCATTCTATTCTGGGGGGTGGGGTGGGGCAGGACAGCAAGGGG
GAGGATTGGGAAGACAATAGCAGGCATGCTGGGGATGCGGTGGGCTCTATGGCTTCTGAGGCGGAAAGAA
CCAGCTGGGGCTCTAGGGGGTATCCCC
[124 nt withheld, positions 8988-9111]
C
[91 nt withheld, positions 9113-9203]
A
[49 nt withheld, positions 9205-9253]
CCTTTGACGTTGGAGTCCACGTTCTTT
[37 nt withheld, positions 9281-9317]
ACCCTATCTCGGTCTATTCTTTTGATTTATAAGGGATTTTGCCGATTTCGGCCTATTGGTTAAAAAATGA
GCTGATTTAACAAAAATTTAACGCGAATTAATTCTGTGGAATGTGTGTCAGTTAGGGTGTGGAAAGTCCC
CAGGCTCCCCAGCAGGCAGAAGTATGCAAAGCATGCATCTCAATTAGTCAGCAACCAGGTGTGGAAAGTC
CCCAGGCTCCCCAGCAGGCAGAAGTATGCAAAGCATGCATCTCAATTAGTCAGCAACCATAGTCCCGCCC
CTAACTCCGCCCATCCCGCCCCTAACTCCGCCCAGTTCCGCCCATTCTCCGCCCCATGGCTGACTAATTT
TTTTTATTTATGCAGAGGCCGAGGCCGCCTCTGCCTCTGAGCTATTCCAGAAGTAGTGAGGAGGCTTTTT
TGGAGGCCTAGGCTTTTGCAAAAAGCTCCCGGGAGCTTGTATATCCATTTTCGGATCTGATCAGCACGTG
TTGACAATTAATCATCGGCATAGTATATCGGCATAGTATAATACGACAAGGTGAGGAACTAAACCATGGC
CAAGTTGACCAGTGCCGTTCCGGTGCTCACCGCGCGCGACGTCGCCGGAGCGGTCGAGTTCTGGACCGAC
CGGCTCGGGTTCTCCCGGGACTTCGTGGAGGACGACTTCGCCGGTGTGGTCCGGGACGACGTGACCCTGT
TCATCAGCGCGGTCCAGGACCAGGTGGTGCCGGACAACACCCTGGCCTGGGTGTGGGTGCGCGGCCTGGA
CGAGCTGTACGCCGAGTGGTCGGAGGTCGTGTCCACGAACTTCCGGGACGCCTCCGGGCCGGCCATGACC
GAGATCGGCGAGCAGCCGTGGGGGCGGGAGTTCGCCCTGCGCGACCCGGCCGGCAACTGCGTGCACTTCG
TGGCCGAGGAGCAGGACTGACACGTGCTACGAGATTTCGATTCCACCGCCGCCTTCTATGAAAGGTTGGG
CTTCGGAATCGTTTTCCGGGACGCCGGCTGGATGATCCTCCAGCGCGGGGATCTCATGCTGGAGTTCTTC
GCCCACCCCAACTTGTTTATTGCAGCTTATAATGGTTACAAATAAAGCAATAGCATCACAAATTTCACAA
ATAAAGCATTTTTTTCACTGCATTCTAGTTGTGGTTTGTCCAAACTCATCAATGTATCTTATCATGTCTG
TATACCGTCGACCTCTAGCTAGAGCTTGGCGTAATCATGGTCATAGCTGTTTCCTGTGTGAAATTGTTAT
CCGCTCACAATTCCACACAACATACGAGCCGGAAGCATAAAGTGTAAAGCCTGGGGTGCCTAATGAGTGA
GCTAACTCACATTAATTGCGTTGCGCTCACTGCCCGCTTTCCAGTCGGGAAACCTGTCGTGCCAGCTGCA
TTAATGAATCGGCCAACGCGCGGGGAGAGGCGGTTTGCGTATTGGGCGCTCTTCCGCTTCCTCGCTCACT
GACTCGCTGCGCTCGGTCGTTCGGCTGCGGCGAGCGGTATCAGCTCACTCAAAGGCGGTAATACGGTTAT
CCACAGAATCAGGGGATAACGCAGGAAAGAACATGTGAGCAAAAGGCCAGCAAAAGGCCAGGAACCGTAA
AAAGGCCGCGTTGCTGGCGTTTTTCCATAGGCTCCGCCCCCCTGACGAGCATCACAAAAATCGACGCTCA
AGTCAGAGGTGGCGAAACCCGACAGGACTATAAAGATACCAGGCGTTTCCCCCTGGAAGCTCCCTCGTGC
GCTCTCCTGTTCCGACCCTGCCGCTTACCGGATACCTGTCCGCCTTTCTCCCTTCGGGAAGCGTGGCGCT
TTCTCATAGCTCACGCTGTAGGTATCTCAGTTCGGTGTAGGTCGTTCGCTCCAAGCTGGGCTGTGTGCAC
GAACCCCCCGTTCAGCCCGACCGCTGCGCCTTATCCGGTAACTATCGTCTTGAGTCCAACCCGGTAAGAC
ACGACTTATCGCCACTGGCAGCAGCCACTGGTAACAGGATTAGCAGAGCGAGGTATGTAGGCGGTGCTAC
AGAGTTCTTGAAGTGGTGGCCTAACTACGGCTACACTAGAAGAACAGTATTTGGTATCTGCGCTCTGCTG
AAGCCAGTTACCTTCGGAAAAAGAGTTGGTAGCTCTTGATCCGGCAAACAAACCACCGCTGGTAGCGGTG
GTTTTTTTGTTTGCAAGCAGCAGATTACGCGCAGAAAAAAAGGATCTCAAGAAGATCCTTTGATCTTTTC
TACGGGGTCTGACGCTCAGTGGAACGAAAACTCACGTTAAGGGATTTTGGTCATGAGATTATCAAAAAGG
ATCTTCACCTAGATCCTTTTAAATTAAAAATGAAGTTTTAAATCAATCTAAAGTATATATGAGTAAACTT
GGTCTGACAGTTACCAATGCTTAATCAGTGAGGCACCTATCTCAGCGATCTGTCTATTTCGTTCATCCAT
AGTTGCCTGACTCCCCGTCGTGTAGATAACTACGATACGGGAGGGCTTACCATCTGGCCCCAGTGCTGCA
ATGATACCGCGAGACCCACGCTCACCGGCTCCAGATTTATCAGCAATAAACCAGCCAGCCGGAAGGGCCG
AGCGCAGAAGTGGTCCTGCAACTTTATCCGCCTCCATCCAGTCTATTAATTGTTGCCGGGAAGCTAGAGT
AAGTAGTTCGCCAGTTAATAGTTTGCGCAACGTTGTTGCCATTGCTACAGGCATCGTGGTGTCACGCTCG
TCGTTTGGTATGGCTTCATTCAGCTCCGGTTCCCAACGATCAAGGCGAGTTACATGATCCCCCATGTTGT
GCAAAAAAGCGGTTAGCTCCTTCGGTCCTCCGATCGTTGTCAGAAGTAAGTTGGCCGCAGTGTTATCACT
CATGGTTATGGCAGCACTGCATAATTCTCTTACTGTCATGCCATCCGTAAGATGCTTTTCTGTGACTGGT
GAGTACTCAACCAAGTCATTCTGAGAATAGTGTATGCGGCGACCGAGTTGCTCTTGCCCGGCGTCAATAC
GGGATAATACCGCGCCACATAGCAGAACTTTAAAAGTGCTCATCATTGGAAAACGTTCTTCGGGGCGAAA
ACTCTCAAGGATCTTACCGCTGTTGAGATCCAGTTCGATGTAACCCACTCGTGCACCCAACTGATCTTCA
GCATCTTTTACTTTCACCAGCGTTTCTGGGTGAGCAAAAACAGGAAGGCAAAATGCCGCAAAAAAGGGAA
TAAGGGCGACACGGAAATGTTGAATACTCATACTCTTCCTTTTTCAATATTATTGAAGCATTTATCAGGG
TTATTGTCTCATGAGCGGATACATATTTGAATGTATTTAGAAAAATAAACAAATAGGGGTTCCGCGCACA
TTTCCCCGAAAAGTGCCACCTGACGTCGACGGATCGGGAGATCTCCCGATCCCCTATGGTGCACTCTCAG
TACAATCTGCTCTGATGCCGCATAGTTAAGCCAGTATCTGCTCCCTGCTTGTGTGTTGGAGGTCGCTGAG
TAGTGCGCGAGCAAAATTTAAGCTACAACAAGGCAAGGCTTGACCGACAATTGCATGAAGAATCTGCTTA
GGGTTAGGCGTTTTGCGCTGCTTCGCGATGTACGGGCCAGATATACGCGTTGACATTGATTATTGACTAG
TTATTAATAGTAATCAATTACGGGGTCATTAGTTCATAGCCCATATATGGAGTTCCGCGTTACATAACTT
ACGGTAAATGGCCCGCCTGGCTGACCGCCCAACGACCCCCGCCCATTGACGTCAATAATGACGTATGTTC
CCATAGTAACGCCAATAGGGACTTTCCATTGACGTCAATGGGTGGAGTATTTACGGTAAACTGCCCACTT
GGCAGTACATCAAGTGTATCATATGCCAAGTACGCCCCCTATTGACGTCAATGACGGTAAATGGCCCGCC
TGGCATTATGCCCAGTACATGACCTTATGGGACTTTCCTACTTGGCAGTACATCTACGTATTAGTCATCG
CTATTACCATGG
